Addgene plasmid #167452: pHCMM1
Purpose: Expresses C.elegans PUP-2 linked to RNA-recognition motifs (RRMs) of yeast poly(A)-binding protein [PUP alone (+PAB)] from the TEF1 promoter
Depositing lab: Hugo Cesar Medina-Munoz & Marvin Wickens. Depositing organization: University of Wisconsin, Madison. Publication: Records of RNA locations in living yeast revealed through covalent marks. Medina-Munoz HC, Lapointe CP, Porter DF, Wickens M. Proc Natl Acad Sci U S A. 2020 Sep 22;117(38):23539-23547. doi: 10.1073/pnas.1921408117. Epub 2020 Sep 9. PubMed 32907940.
Backbone
  Vector backbone: NA
  Backbone size w/o insert (bp): 5695
  Total vector size (bp): 11141
  Vector type: Yeast Expression
  Selectable markers: LEU2, URA3
Growth in bacteria
  Bacterial resistance: Ampicillin, 100 μg/mL
  Growth temperature: 37°C
  Growth strain: DH5alpha
  Copy number: High Copy
Gene/Insert
  Gene/Insert name: PTEF1_yeGFP_scPAB14RRMS_cePUP-2_URA3_TADH1
  Species: C. elegans (nematode), S. cerevisiae (budding yeast)
  Insert size (bp): 5446
  Promoter: TEF1
  Cloning method: Gibson Cloning
  Sequencing primers: 5′ M13R; 3′ M13F
Terms and licenses: Academic/Nonprofit Terms; Industry Terms: Not Available to Industry
How to cite: pHCMM1 was a gift from Hugo Cesar Medina-Munoz & Marvin Wickens (Addgene plasmid # 167452 ; http://n2t.net/addgene:167452 ; RRID:Addgene_167452)
