[The description below was written by a language model from this plasmid's Addgene catalogue record and pLannotate feature annotations shown in this document.]
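Description:
pHCMM1 is an 11.1 kb yeast expression plasmid that shuttles between E. coli and Saccharomyces cerevisiae. The record does not name the backbone, but the annotated features show a high-copy ColE1/pUC-type origin and an ampicillin resistance gene (AmpR) for propagation in bacteria. A 2μ origin supports episomal, multicopy maintenance in yeast, and a LEU2 marker with its own promoter provides leucine prototrophy selection. Remnants of a lac promoter/operator and lacZα flank the cloning region, which fits an insert assembled by Gibson cloning into a lacZα-type polylinker.

The roughly 5.4 kb insert is driven by the constitutive yeast TEF1 promoter. According to its name, it encodes a fusion of yeast-enhanced GFP, the four RNA-recognition motifs of yeast poly(A)-binding protein Pab1, and the C. elegans poly(U) polymerase PUP-2. The feature table annotates the GFP (S65T-type) coding sequence and the PAB1 fragment directly after the promoter. PUP-2 itself was not detected by the annotation tool and presumably lies in the unannotated stretch downstream of PAB1. Beyond this sit a URA3 cassette in the opposite orientation, with a partial URA3 promoter, and then a short ADH1 coding fragment and the ADH1 terminator. URA3 gives a second auxotrophic marker that is counterselectable with 5-FOA.

The catalogue describes this construct as "PUP alone (+PAB)": the uridylyltransferase carries the poly(A)-binding RRMs but is not joined to any other protein of interest. The associated work concerns recording RNA locations in living yeast through covalent marks. The name suggests a reference or control in such RNA-tagging experiments, although the record does not state this.
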