Features (pLannotate 1.2.2; 20 found; start..end, strand, type, name):
      1..93      +  CDS            lacI (fragment): lac repressor; lacI; The lac repressor binds to the lac operator to inhibit transcription in E. coli. This inhibition can be relieved by adding lactose or isopropyl-β-D-thiogalactopyranoside (IPTG).
    106..127     +  protein_bind   CAP binding site: CAP binding activates transcription in the presence of cAMP. E. coli catabolite activator protein
    142..172     +  promoter       lac promoter: promoter for the E. coli lac operon
    176..198     +  protein_bind   lac operator (fragment): The lac repressor binds to the lac operator to inhibit transcription in E. coli. This inhibition can be relieved by adding lactose or isopropyl-β-D-thiogalactopyranoside (IPTG). lac repressor encoded by lacI
    397..804     +  promoter       TEF1 promoter: S. cerevisiae TEF1; promoter for EF-1α
    825..1538    +  CDS            GFP (S65T): GFP (S65T) is a basic (constitutively fluorescent) green fluorescent protein published in 1995, derived from Aequorea victoria.
   1548..2744    +  CDS            PAB1 (fragment): PABP_YEAST - Experimental evidence at protein level: Swiss-Prot protein existence level 1. Binds the poly(A) tail of mRNA. Appears to be an important mediator of the multiple roles of the poly(A) tail in mRNA biogenesis, stability and translation. In the nucleus, interacts with the nuclear cleavage factor IA (CFIA), which is required for both mRNA cleavage and polyadenylation. Is also required for efficient mRNA export to the cytoplasm. Acts in concert with a poly(A)-specific nuclease (PAN) to affect poly(A) tail shortening, which may occur concomitantly with either nucleocytoplasmic mRNA tran
   4373..5176    -  CDS            URA3: orotidine-5'-phosphate decarboxylase, required for uracil biosynthesis; S. cerevisiae URA3; yeast auxotrophic marker, counterselectable with 5-fluoroorotic acid (5-FOA)
   5177..5354    -  promoter       URA3 promoter (fragment): S. cerevisiae URA3
   5366..5494    +  CDS            ADH1 (fragment): ADH1_YEAST - Also known as ADC1. Experimental evidence at protein level: Swiss-Prot protein existence level 1. This isozyme preferentially catalyzes the conversion of primary unbranched alcohols to their corresponding aldehydes. Also shows activity toward secondary alcohols. From Saccharomyces cerevisiae (strain ATCC 204508 / S288c) (Baker's yeast).
   5498..5663    +  terminator     ADH1 terminator: S. cerevisiae ADH1; transcription terminator for the S. cerevisiae alcohol dehydrogenase 1 (ADH1) gene
   5691..5845    +  CDS            lacZα (fragment): LacZα fragment of β-galactosidase; lacZ fragment
   5851..5901    -  misc_feature   bom (fragment): basis of mobility region from pBR322
   5908..5991    +  CDS            RAF1 (fragment): RAF_YEAST - Experimental evidence at transcript level: Swiss-Prot protein existence level 2. Antagonizes transcriptional repression of recombinase FLP by REP1-REP2. May play a role in plasmid partitioning. From Saccharomyces cerevisiae (strain ATCC 204508 / S288c) (Baker's yeast).
   6145..7491    -  rep_origin     2μ ori: yeast 2μ plasmid origin of replication
   7632..8723    -  CDS            LEU2: LEU3_YEAST - Experimental evidence at protein level: Swiss-Prot protein existence level 1. Catalyzes the oxidation of 3-carboxy-2-hydroxy-4- methylpentanoate (3-isopropylmalate) to 3-carboxy-4-methyl-2- oxopentanoate. The product decarboxylates to 4-methyl-2 oxopentanoate. From Saccharomyces cerevisiae (strain ATCC 204508 / S288c) (Baker's yeast).
   8724..9129    -  promoter       LEU2 promoter: S. cerevisiae LEU2
   9235..9339    +  promoter       AmpR promoter: bla
   9340..10200   +  CDS            AmpR: β-lactamase; bla; confers resistance to ampicillin, carbenicillin, and related antibiotics
  10371..10959   +  rep_origin     ori: high-copy-number ColE1/pMB1/pBR322/pUC origin of replication
>Addgene plasmid #167452 | pHCMM1 | addgene full sequence | sequence record 337302 | Addgene NGS Result
GCGCCCAATACGCAAACCGCCTCTCCCCGCGCGTTGGCCGATTCATTAATGCAGCTGGCACGACAGGTTT
CCCGACTGGAAAGCGGGCAGTGAGCGCAACGCAATTAATGTGAGTTAGCTCACTCATTAGGCACCCCAGG
CTTTACACTTTATGCTTCCGGCTCGTATGTTGTGTGGAATTGTGAGCGGATAACAATTTCACACAGGAAA
CAGCTATGACCATGATTACGCCAAGCTTACAATGCATACTTTGTACGTTCAAAATACAATGCAGTAGATA
TATTTATGCATATTACATATAATACATATCACATAGGAAGCAACAGGCGCGTTGGACTTTTAATTTTCGA
GGACCGCGAATCCTTACATCACACCCAATCCCCCACAAGTGATCCCCCACACACCATAGCTTCAAAATGT
TTCTACTCCTTTTTTACTCTTCCAGATTTTCTCGGACTCCGCGCATCGCCGTACCACTTCAAAACACCCA
AGCACAGCATACTAAATTTCCCCTCTTTCTTCCTCTAGGGTGTCGTTAATTACCCGTACTAAAGGTTTGG
AAAAGAAAAAAGAGACCGCCTCGTTTCTTTTTCTTCGTCGAAAAAGGCAATAAAAATTTTTATCACGTTT
CTTTTTCTTGAAAATTTTTTTTTTTGATTTTTTTCTCTTTCGATGACCTCCCATTGATATTTAAGTTAAT
AAACGGTCTTCAATTTCTCAAGTTTCAGTTTCATTTTTCTTGTTCTATTACAACTTTTTTTACTTCTTGC
TCATTAGAAAGAAAGCATAGCAATCTAATCTAAGTTTTAATTACAAAAGAGCTCATGTCTAAAGGTGAAG
AATTATTCACTGGTGTTGTCCCAATTTTGGTTGAATTAGATGGTGATGTTAATGGTCACAAATTTTCTGT
CTCCGGTGAAGGTGAAGGTGATGCTACTTACGGTAAATTGACCTTAAAATTTATTTGTACTACTGGTAAA
TTGCCAGTTCCATGGCCAACCTTAGTCACTACTTTAACTTATGGTGTTCAATGTTTTTCTAGATACCCAG
ATCATATGAAACAACATGACTTTTTCAAGTCTGCCATGCCAGAAGGTTATGTTCAAGAAAGAACTATTTT
TTTCAAAGATGACGGTAACTACAAGACCAGAGCTGAAGTCAAGTTTGAAGGTGATACCTTAGTTAATAGA
ATCGAATTAAAAGGTATTGATTTTAAAGAAGATGGTAACATTTTAGGTCACAAATTGGAATACAACTATA
ACTCTCACAATGTTTACATCATGGCTGACAAACAAAAGAATGGTATCAAAGTTAACTTCAAAATTAGACA
CAACATTGAAGATGGTTCTGTTCAATTAGCTGACCATTATCAACAAAATACTCCAATTGGTGATGGTCCA
GTCTTGTTACCAGACAACCATTACTTATCCACTCAATCTGCCTTATCCAAAGATCCAAACGAAAAGAGAG
ACCACATGGTCTTGTTAGAATTTGTTACTGCTGCTGGTATTACCCATGGTATGGATGAATTGTACAAAAG
ACTAGTAATGGCTGATATTACTGATAAGACAGCTGAACAATTGGAAAACTTGAATATTCAAGATGACCAA
AAGCAAGCCGCCACTGGTTCAGAAAGCCAATCTGTTGAAAACTCTTCTGCATCATTATATGTTGGTGACT
TAGAACCTTCTGTTTCCGAAGCCCACTTATATGATATCTTCTCTCCAATCGGTTCAGTCTCCTCCATTCG
TGTCTGTCGTGATGCCATCACTAAGACCTCTTTGGGCTATGCTTATGTTAACTTTAACGACCATGAAGCC
GGCAGAAAAGCAATTGAGCAATTGAACTACACTCCAATCAAGGGTAGATTATGCCGTATTATGTGGTCTC
AACGTGACCCATCATTGAGAAAGAAGGGTTCTGGTAACATCTTTATCAAGAACTTGCACCCTGATATTGA
CAACAAGGCTTTGTATGACACTTTCTCTGTGTTTGGTGACATCTTGTCCAGCAAGATTGCCACCGACGAA
AACGGAAAATCCAAGGGTTTTGGGTTTGTTCACTTCGAAGAAGAAGGTGCTGCCAAGGAAGCTATTGATG
CTTTGAATGGTATGCTGTTGAACGGTCAAGAAATTTATGTTGCTCCTCACTTGTCCAGAAAGGAACGTGA
CTCTCAATTGGAAGAGACTAAGGCACATTACACTAACCTTTATGTGAAAAACATCAACTCCGAAACTACT
GACGAACAATTCCAAGAATTGTTTGCCAAATTTGGTCCAATTGTTTCTGCCTCTTTGGAAAAGGATGCTG
ATGGAAAATTGAAGGGTTTCGGGTTTGTTAACTACGAAAAGCATGAAGACGCTGTGAAAGCTGTTGAAGC
TTTGAATGACTCTGAACTAAATGGAGAAAAGTTATACGTTGGTCGTGCCCAAAAGAAGAATGAACGTATG
CATGTCTTGAAGAAGCAATACGAAGCTTACAGATTGGAAAAAATGGCCAAGTACCAAGGTGTTAATTTGT
TTGTTAAGAACTTAGATGACAGCGTTGATGACGAAAAGTTGGAAGAAGAATTTGCTCCATATGGTACTAT
CACTTCTGCAAAGGTTATGAGAACCGAAAACGGTAAGTCTAAGGGTTTTGGTTTTGTTTGTTTCTCAACT
CCAGAGGAAGCTACTAAGGCCATTACAGAAAAGAACCAACAAATTGTTGCTGGTAAGCCATTATACGTTG
CCATTGCTCAAAGACTAGTCATGACAGTTATTCAGAAGTCGTCTCCTACAGTGAAAGGAGTGAAGACAAC
AACATCAGATTGCACCGAAAGACGTCACTCATCGAGTTCACCTTGCAAAATGAGTCAAAACGGAAGCAGT
GGATACTATGAAGGAGATGTTTTACTGGATGATGATGCTCTTGTTTCGATGCCAGAAGCAACGCTCATTG
AGTGCTTTGGTAATCTGGCTGTCACAAAAAGACCTGCACATCTGAGACCTCCGGCAGCTTTCTGTCTACC
GTTTGTATCAATGAACAACGATTTGACGAGCGGACATGCCTTGAAACATATCACATTGACATCAGTATTC
GACGCACTACATCCGTACGTTGCCATGCCGTACATCAACAGAATGGATATATGCTCTGCAATGAACGTAT
ATTGGATCAGAAACTGTTTGGAAGCTGAACAATCCGATTTATTTCATCGATTCGCTCTGGAAATGCAAGT
ACATTTGAGTGCATGTTTTGGATGTCGCGTTGTCCTGGATATCTATGGATCAACCAGAAACGGATTCGGT
ACCCGATTCTGTGATGTTGATATGTCACTTTCTTTTTCACCGAGTCCACCTTCATGGGCAACCAATTCGG
ATCGAGTGATGAGAGCTGTTGCGAAGGCACTTGTCGATTTTCCGAAAGCAGTTGATGAGAGATATGTCAA
CGCCAAAGTTCCAATTGTCAGATTCAGAAGCAGTGACATGGATATGGAAGCAGACATCAGTTACAAGAAT
GATTTGGCTCTTCACAATACTCAGCTTTTGCAACAATACTGCAAATGGGATCCCGAAAGACTACCGACTC
TTGGAGTTTGGGTCAAAGCGTGGGCGAAACGAAGTGGAGTTGGAGATGCATCAAAAGGATCGCTGTCTTC
ATATGCTTGGATTGTGATGCTTATTCATTATCTTCAGCAAGTCGAACCAATTCCTGTGTTGCCATGTCTT
CAGGAAATGAACCATCAGAAAAGTGAAAATGTCTACGTCCAAGGTTACAACACGTATTATTGGAAATTCG
TAGACACTGCTCGTACACGACGTTGTCGTGCTTCTGTCGTTGATTTGTTCGTTGGATTCTTGGATTACTA
TGCCACATACTTTGACTACTCCACAAATGTTATCCAGATGGTGTCCAAGAAATTGGAATTCAAACCGGAT
CGCTGGTGCAAGTATCCAATGTGTATTGCTGATCCGTTCGAGACGGATCATAATTTGGCACAAGGTGTTG
ATATGCCAATGTTTGAATACATTAGATCGTGTATGGAACACTCGAAGAAAGTATTCACGGATCGCCGCAT
GCGCTCGGAGTTTCTTTCGGGATACGGGTTCGACGTTGACGAATTTGATGCAAGGCATCGAGGCGAAATG
AACATGGAAATGGCGTCACAATTTGGGGAATTCCTTCTTCACAAGTGCATAATGGTGAAACAAGCCCCGA
ATCGTCAATTCCGTGATCGCAGTATGAGTCAATCGACGAGCATAAGCAACACATCGAGTATTTCCTCGTC
GGGACTGCATTAATTAACCGCATAGGGTAATAACTGATATAATTAAATTGAAGCTCTAATTTGTGAGTTT
AGTATACATGCATTTACTTATAATACAGTTTTTTAGTTTTGCTGGCCGCATCTTCTCAAATATGCTTCCC
AGCCTGCTTTTCTGTAACGTTCACCCTCTACCTTAGCATCCCTTCCCTTTGCAAATAGTCCTCTTCCAAC
AATAATAATGTCAGATCCTGTAGAGACCACATCATCCACGGTTCTATACTGTTGACCCAATGCGTCTCCC
TTGTCATCTAAACCCACACCGGGTGTCATAATCAACCAATCGTAACCTTCATCTCTTCCACCCATGTCTC
TTTGAGCAATAAAGCCGATAACAAAATCTTTGTCGCTCTTCGCAATGTCAACAGTACCCTTAGTATATTC
TCCAGTAGATAGGGAGCCCTTGCATGACAATTCTGCTAACATCAAAAGGCCTCTAGGTTCCTTTGTTACT
TCTTCTGCCGCCTGCTTCAAACCGCTAACAATACCTGGGCCCACCACACCGTGTGCATTCGTAATGTCTG
CCCATTCTGCTATTCTGTATACACCCGCAGAGTACTGCAATTTGACTGTATTACCAATGTCAGCAAATTT
TCTGTCTTCGAAGAGTAAAAAATTGTACTTGGCGGATAATGCCTTTAGCGGCTTAACTGTGCCCTCCATG
GAAAAATCAGTCAAGATATCCACATGTGTTTTTAGTAAACAAATTTTGGGACCTAATGCTTCAACTAACT
CCAGTAATTCCTTGGTGGTACGAACATCCAATGAAGCACACAAGTTTGTTTGCTTTTCGTGCATGATATT
AAATAGCTTGGCAGCAACAGGACTAGGATGAGTAGCAGCACGTTCCTTATATGTAGCTTTCGACATGATT
TATCTTCGTTTCCTGCAGGTTTTTGTTCTGTGCAGTTGGGTTAAGAATACTGGGCAATTTCATGTTTCTT
CAACACTACATATGCGTATATATACCAATCTAAGTCTGTGCTCCTTCCTTCGTTCTTCCTTCTGTTCGGA
GATTACCGAATCAAAAAAATTTCAAAGAAACCGGGGTACCTAACTTTGGACTTCTTCGCCAGAGGTTTGG
TCAAGTCTCCAATCAAGGTTGTCGGCTTGTCTACCTTGCCAGAAATTTACGAAAAGATGGAAAAGGGTCA
AATCGTTGGTAGATACGTTGTTGACACTTCTAAATAAGCGAATTTCTTATGATTTATGATTTTTATTATT
AAATAAGTTATAAAAAAAATAAGTGTATACAAATTTTAAAGTGACTCTTAGGTTTTAAAACGAAAATTCT
TATTCTTGAGTAACTCTTTCCTGTAGGTCAGGTTGCTTTCTCAGGTATAGCATGAGGTCGCTCTTATTGA
CCACACCTCTACCGCTCGAGCACTGGCCGTCGTTTTACAACGTCGTGACTGGGAAAACCCTGGCGTTACC
CAACTTAATCGCCTTGCAGCACATCCCCCTTTCGCCAGCTGGCGTAATAGCGAAGAGGCCCGCACCGATC
GCCCTTCCCAACAGTTGCGCAGCCTGAATGGCGAATGGCGCCTGATGCGGTATTTTCTCCTTACGCATCT
GTGCGGTATTTCACACCGCATTTATCGGATCGTACTTGTTACCCATCATTGAATTTTGAACATCCGAACC
TGGGAGTTTTCCCTGAAACAGATAGTATATTTGAACCTGTATAATAATATATAGTCTAGCGCTTTACGGA
AGACAATGTATGTATTTCGGTTCCTGGAGAAACTATTGCATCTATTGCATAGGTAATCTTGCACGTCGCA
TCCCCGGTTCATTTTCTGCGTTTCCATCTTGCACTTCAATAGCATATCTTTGTTAACGAAGCATCTGTGC
TTCATTTTGTAGAACAAAAATGCAACGCGAGAGCGCTAATTTTTCAAACAAAGAATCTGAGCTGCATTTT
TACAGAACAGAAATGCAACGCGAAAGCGCTATTTTACCAACGAAGAATCTGTGCTTCATTTTTGTAAAAC
AAAAATGCAACGCGAGAGCGCTAATTTTTCAAACAAAGAATCTGAGCTGCATTTTTACAGAACAGAAATG
CAACGCGAGAGCGCTATTTTACCAACAAAGAATCTATACTTCTTTTTTGTTCTACAAAAATGCATCCCGA
GAGCGCTATTTTTCTAACAAAGCATCTTAGATTACTTTTTTTCTCCTTTGTGCGCTCTATAATGCAGTCT
CTTGATAACTTTTTGCACTGTAGGTCCGTTAAGGTTAGAAGAAGGCTACTTTGGTGTCTATTTTCTCTTC
CATAAAAAAAGCCTGACTCCACTTCCCGCGTTTACTGATTACTAGCGAAGCTGCGGGTGCATTTTTTCAA
GATAAAGGCATCCCCGATTATATTCTATACCGATGTGGATTGCGCATACTTTGTGAACAGAAAGTGATAG
CGTTGATGATTCTTCATTGGTCAGAAAATTATGAACGGTTTCTTCTATTTTGTCTCTATATACTACGTAT
AGGAAATGTTTACATTTTCGTATTGTTTTCGATTCACTCTATGAATAGTTCTTACTACAATTTTTTTGTC
TAAAGAGTAATACTAGAGATAAACATAAAAAATGTAGAGGTCGAGTTTAGATGCAAGTTCAAGGAGCGAA
AGGTGGATGGGTAGGTTATATAGGGATATAGCACAGAGATATATAGCAAAGAGATACTTTTGAGCAATGT
TTGTGGAAGCGGTATTCGCAATATTTTAGTAGCTCGTTACAGTCCGGTGCGTTTTTGGTTTTTTGAAAGT
GCGTCTTCAGAGCGCTTTTGGTTTTCAAAAGCGCTCTGAAGTTCCTATACTTTCTAGCTAGAGAATAGGA
ACTTCGGAATAGGAACTTCAAAGCGTTTCCGAAAACGAGCGCTTCCGAAAATGCAACGCGAGCTGCGCAC
ATACAGCTCACTGTTCACGTCGCACCTATATCTGCGTGTTGCCTGTATATATATATACATGAGAAGAACG
GCATAGTGCGTGTTTATGCTTAAATGCGTACTTATATGCGTCTATTTATGTAGGATGAAAGGTAGTCTAG
TACCTCCTGTGATATTATCCCATTCCATGCGGGGTATCGTATGCTTCCTTCAGCACTACCCTTTAGCTGT
TCTATATGCTGCCACTCCTCAATTGGATTAGTCTCATCCTTCAATGCTATCATTTCCTTTGATATTGGAT
CGATCCGATGATAAGCTGTCAAACATGAGAATTAATTCTACCCTATGAACATATTCCATTTTGTAATTTC
GTGTCGTTTCTATTATGAATTTCATTTATAAAGTTTATGTACAAATATCATAAAAAAAGAGAATCTTTTT
AAGCAAGGATTTTCTTAACTTCTTCGGCGACAGCATCACCGACTTCGGTGGTACTGTTGGAACCACCTAA
ATCACCAGTTCTGATACCTGCATCCAAAACCTTTTTAACTGCATCTTCAATGGCCTTACCTTCTTCAGGC
AAGTTCAATGACAATTTCAACATCATTGCAGCAGACAAGATAGTGGCGATAGGGTTGACCTTATTCTTTG
GCAAATCTGGAGCAGAACCGTGGCATGGTTCGTACAAACCAAATGCGGTGTTCTTGTCTGGCAAAGAGGC
CAAGGACGCAGATGGCAACAAACCCAAGGAACCTGGGATAACGGAGGCTTCATCGGAGATGATATCACCA
AACATGTTGCTGGTGATTATAATACCATTTAGGTGGGTTGGGTTCTTAACTAGGATCATGGCGGCAGAAT
CAATCAATTGATGTTGAACCTTCAATGTAGGAAATTCGTTCTTGATGGTTTCCTCCACAGTTTTTCTCCA
TAATCTTGAAGAGGCCAAAACATTAGCTTTATCCAAGGACCAAATAGGCAATGGTGGCTCATGTTGTAGG
GCCATGAAAGCGGCCATTCTTGTGATTCTTTGCACTTCTGGAACGGTGTATTGTTCACTATCCCAAGCGA
CACCATCACCATCGTCTTCCTTTCTCTTACCAAAGTAAATACCTCCCACTAATTCTCTGACAACAACGAA
GTCAGTACCTTTAGCAAATTGTGGCTTGATTGGAGATAAGTCTAAAAGAGAGTCGGATGCAAAGTTACAT
GGTCTTAAGTTGGCGTACAATTGAAGTTCTTTACGGATTTTTAGTAAACCTTGTTCAGGTCTAACACTAC
CTGTACCCCATTTAGGACCACCCACAGCACCTAACAAAACGGCATCAGCCTTCTTGGAGGCTTCCAGCGC
CTCATCTGGAAGTGGAACACCTGTAGCATCGATAGCAGCACCACCAATTAAATGATTTTCGAAATCGAAC
TTGACATTGGAACGAACATCAGAAATAGCTTTAAGAACCTTAATGGCTTCGGCTGTGATTTCTTGACCAA
CGTGGTCACCTGGCAAAACGACGATCTTCTTAGGGGCAGACATTAGAATGGTATATCCTTGAAATATATA
TATATATTGCTGAAATGTAAAAGGTAAGAAAAGTTAGAAAGTAAGACGATTGCTAACCACCTATTGGAAA
AAACAATAGGTCCTTAAATAATATTGTCAACTTCAAGTATTGTGATGCAAGCATTTAGTCATGAACGCTT
CTCTATTCTATATGAAAAGCCGGTTCCGGCGCTCTCACCTTTCCTTTTTCTCCCAATTTTTCAGTTGAAA
AAGGTATATGCGTCAGGCGACCTCTGAAATTAACAAAAAATTTCCAGTCATCGAATTTGATTCTGTGCGA
TAGCGCCCCTGTGTGTTCTCGTTATGTTGAGGAAAAAAATAATGGTTGCTAAGAGATTCGAACTCTTGCA
TCTTACGATACCTGAGTATTCCCACAGTTAATTCTTGAAGACGAAAGGGCCTCGTGATACGCCTATTTTT
ATAGGTTAATGTCATGATAATAATGGTTTCTTAGACGTCAGGTGGCACTTTTCGGGGAAATGTGCGCGGA
ACCCCTATTTGTTTATTTTTCTAAATACATTCAAATATGTATCCGCTCATGAGACAATAACCCTGATAAA
TGCTTCAATAATATTGAAAAAGGAAGAGTATGAGTATTCAACATTTCCGTGTCGCCCTTATTCCCTTTTT
TGCGGCATTTTGCCTTCCTGTTTTTGCTCACCCAGAAACGCTGGTGAAAGTAAAAGATGCTGAAGATCAG
TTGGGTGCACGAGTGGGTTACATCGAACTGGATCTCAACAGCGGTAAGATCCTTGAGAGTTTTCGCCCCG
AAGAACGTTTTCCAATGATGAGCACTTTTAAAGTTCTGCTATGTGGCGCGGTATTATCCCGTATTGACGC
CGGGCAAGAGCAACTCGGTCGCCGCATACACTATTCTCAGAATGACTTGGTTGAGTACTCACCAGTCACA
GAAAAGCATCTTACGGATGGCATGACAGTAAGAGAATTATGCAGTGCTGCCATAACCATGAGTGATAACA
CTGCGGCCAACTTACTTCTGACAACGATCGGAGGACCGAAGGAGCTAACCGCTTTTTTGCACAACATGGG
GGATCATGTAACTCGCCTTGATCGTTGGGAACCGGAGCTGAATGAAGCCATACCAAACGACGAGCGTGAC
ACCACGATGCCTGTAGCAATGGCAACAACGTTGCGCAAACTATTAACTGGCGAACTACTTACTCTAGCTT
CCCGGCAACAATTAATAGACTGGATGGAGGCGGATAAAGTTGCAGGACCACTTCTGCGCTCGGCCCTTCC
GGCTGGCTGGTTTATTGCTGATAAATCTGGAGCCGGTGAGCGTGGGTCTCGCGGTATCATTGCAGCACTG
GGGCCAGATGGTAAGCCCTCCCGTATCGTAGTTATCTACACGACGGGGAGTCAGGCAACTATGGATGAAC
GAAATAGACAGATCGCTGAGATAGGTGCCTCACTGATTAAGCATTGGTAACTGTCAGACCAAGTTTACTC
ATATATACTTTAGATTGATTTAAAACTTCATTTTTAATTTAAAAGGATCTAGGTGAAGATCCTTTTTGAT
AATCTCATGACCAAAATCCCTTAACGTGAGTTTTCGTTCCACTGAGCGTCAGACCCCGTAGAAAAGATCA
AAGGATCTTCTTGAGATCCTTTTTTTCTGCGCGTAATCTGCTGCTTGCAAACAAAAAAACCACCGCTACC
AGCGGTGGTTTGTTTGCCGGATCAAGAGCTACCAACTCTTTTTCCGAAGGTAACTGGCTTCAGCAGAGCG
CAGATACCAAATACTGTTCTTCTAGTGTAGCCGTAGTTAGGCCACCACTTCAAGAACTCTGTAGCACCGC
CTACATACCTCGCTCTGCTAATCCTGTTACCAGTGGCTGCTGCCAGTGGCGATAAGTCGTGTCTTACCGG
GTTGGACTCAAGACGATAGTTACCGGATAAGGCGCAGCGGTCGGGCTGAACGGGGGGTTCGTGCACACAG
CCCAGCTTGGAGCGAACGACCTACACCGAACTGAGATACCTACAGCGTGAGCTATGAGAAAGCGCCACGC
TTCCCGAAGGGAGAAAGGCGGACAGGTATCCGGTAAGCGGCAGGGTCGGAACAGGAGAGCGCACGAGGGA
GCTTCCAGGGGGAAACGCCTGGTATCTTTATAGTCCTGTCGGGTTTCGCCACCTCTGACTTGAGCGTCGA
TTTTTGTGATGCTCGTCAGGGGGGCGGAGCCTATGGAAAAACGCCAGCAACGCGGCCTTTTTACGGTTCC
TGGCCTTTTGCTGGCCTTTTGCTCACATGTTCTTTCCTGCGTTATCCCCTGATTCTGTGGATAACCGTAT
TACCGCCTTTGAGTGAGCTGATACCGCTCGCCGCAGCCGAACGACCGAGCGCAGCGAGTCAGTGAGCGAG
GAAGCGGAAGA
